Addgene plasmid #61853: pEGFP-C2 Chfr (1014)
Purpose: mammalian expresion of Chfr fused to EGFP
Depositing lab: Jonathon Pines. Depositing organization: Gurdon Institute. Publication: Chfr acts with the p38 stress kinases to block entry to mitosis in mammalian cells. Matsusaka T, Pines J. J Cell Biol. 2004 Aug 16;166(4):507-16. Epub 2004 Aug 9. 10.1083/jcb.200401139 PubMed 15302856.
Backbone
  Vector backbone: pEGFP-C2
  Backbone manufacturer: Clontech
  Vector type: Mammalian Expression
Growth in bacteria
  Bacterial resistance: Kanamycin, 50 μg/mL
  Growth temperature: 37°C
  Growth strain: DH5alpha
  Copy number: High Copy
Gene/Insert
  Gene/Insert name: Chfr
  Species: H. sapiens (human)
  GenBank ID: NM_001161344.1
  Entrez Gene: CHFR (a.k.a. RNF116, RNF196)
  Promoter: CMV
  Tag / fusion protein: EGFP (N terminal on backbone)
  Cloning method: Restriction Enzyme; 5′ cloning site BamHI (destroyed during cloning); 3′ cloning site EcoRI (not destroyed)
  Sequencing primers: 5′ CMV-F; 3′ SV40pA-R
Terms and licenses: Academic/Nonprofit Terms; Industry Terms: Not Available to Industry
How to cite: pEGFP-C2 Chfr (1014) was a gift from Jonathon Pines (Addgene plasmid # 61853 ; http://n2t.net/addgene:61853 ; RRID:Addgene_61853)
