[The description below was written by a language model from this plasmid's Addgene catalogue record.]
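Description:
pEGFP-C2 Chfr (1014) is a mammalian expression plasmid built on the Clontech pEGFP-C2 backbone, carrying the human CHFR coding sequence (also known as RNF116 or RNF196) fused in frame to EGFP. The fluorescent protein is supplied by the backbone and sits at the N terminus of the fusion, so cells transfected with the plasmid produce EGFP-Chfr. Transcription is driven by the CMV promoter, a strong constitutive promoter widely used in cultured mammalian cells, and the listed downstream sequencing primer indicates that the cassette is followed by an SV40 polyadenylation signal. The insert was introduced by restriction cloning into the multiple cloning site downstream of EGFP; the BamHI site at the 5′ junction was destroyed in the process, while the EcoRI site at the 3′ end remains intact.

In bacteria the plasmid is maintained at high copy number and selected with kanamycin. No feature table accompanies the record, so other backbone elements, such as the replication origin or any marker for selection in mammalian cells, are not itemised, and the record does not state whether the insert carries mutations or truncations relative to the reference transcript.

The stated purpose is mammalian expression of Chfr fused to EGFP. CHFR is generally known as a checkpoint protein with forkhead-associated and RING finger domains, and the associated study examined its role, together with the p38 stress kinases, in blocking entry into mitosis in mammalian cells. A fluorescently tagged version of this kind is suited to following the protein's expression and localisation in living or fixed cells and to identifying transfected cells in cell-cycle experiments.
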