>Addgene plasmid #61853 | pEGFP-C2 Chfr (1014) | addgene partial sequence | sequence record 103851 | CMV-F 5'-CGCAAATGGGCGGTAGGCGTG-3'
CTATATAAGCAGAGCTGGTTTAGTGAACCGTCAGATCCGCTAGCGCTACCGGTCGCCACCATGGTGAGCA
AGGGCGAGGAGCTGTTCACCGGGGTGGTGCCCATCCTGGTCGAGCTGGACGGCGACGTAAACGGCCACAA
GTTCAGCGTGTCCGGCGAGGGCGAGGGCGATGCCACCTACGGCAAGCTGACCCTGAAGTTCATCTGCACC
ACCGGCAAGCTGCCCGTGCCCTGGCCCACCCTCGTGACCACCCTGACCTACGGCGTGCAGTGCTTCAGCC
GCTACCCCGACCACATGAAGCAGCACGACTTCTTCAAGTCCGCCATGCCCGAAGGCTACGTCCAGGAGCG
CACCATCTTCTTCAAGGACGACGGCAACTACAAGACCCGCGCCGAGGTGAAGTTCGAGGGCGACACCCTG
GTGAACCGCATCGAGCTGAAGGGCATCGACTTCAAGGAGGACGGCAACATCCTGGGGCACAAGCTGGAGT
ACAACTACAACAGCCACAACGTCTATATCATGGCCGACAAGCAGAAGAACGGCATCAAGGTGAACTTCAA
GATCCGCCACAACATCGAGGACGGCAGCGTGCAGCTCGCCGACCACTACCAGCAGAACACCCCCATCGGC
GACGGCCCCGTGCTGCTGCCCGACAACCACTACCTGAGCACCCAGTCCGCCCTGAGCAAAGACCCCAACG
AGAAGCGCGATCACATGGTCCTGCTGGAGTTCGTGACCGCCGCCGGGATCACTCTCGGCATGGACGAGCT
GTACAAGTCCGGCCGGACTCAGATCCCGATGGAGCGGCCCGAGGAAGGCAAGCAGTCGCCGCCGCCGCAG
CCCTGGGGACGGCTCCTGCGTCTGGGCGCGGAGGAGGGCGAGCCGCACGTCCTCCTGAGGAAGCGGGAGT
GGACCATCGGGCGGAGACGAGGTTGCGACCTTTCCTTCCCCAGCAATAAACTGGTCTCTGGAGATCACTG
TAGAATTGTAGTGGATGAAAA
