>Addgene plasmid #61853 | pEGFP-C2 Chfr (1014) | addgene partial sequence | sequence record 103854 | SV40pA-R 5'-GAAATTTGTGATGCTATTGC-3'
TAGCTGCAATAAACAAGTTAACAACAACAATTGCATTCATTTTATGTTTCAGGTTCAGGGGGAGGTGTGG
GAGGTTTTTTAAAGCAAGTAAAACCTCTACAAATGTGGTATGGCTGATTATGATCAGTTATCTAGATCCG
GTGGATCCCGGGCCCGCGGTACCGTCGACTGCAGAATTCTTAGTTTTTGAACCTTGTCTGTTCACAGATA
TGATTGAATTTCATGGCGTGGTGAGCTTTCACCTGAGTGCGGCAGTTACGGCCCCAGTAGCAGTCAGGAC
GGGATGTTACGGCCACTGGCAACTCGGAAGCAGGAATGTTCTGCCGATACTGATAGGTCAGCTCACGGAA
GCTGCGCAGGCCACAGCAGTAACACAGAACGGTGTCTCCCGTGACTCTGTAATCAGACAGCAGAAACACT
CCCCGCTGGAGAGCCACGAGGCTCTCGGTCAACATGTTTTTCCATGTCAAACCTCTGGTTGCCAGGTAAT
TCTTCAGGATGTCTGACTCGTAGCTGTTGTTGTTCAGCACGCCGTCCAGACACTTGTCACCCAGGTTGAG
CTCACAAAACGGGGCCAGGCAGCCGTAGCAGCCGGTCCGGGTGCAGCCCCAGTACAGGTGGCAGAAAGGC
TGCAGGCAGACCGCACACTGCTGAGGGGCGACACGCGGGTCCTGCTCGCGCTCCGCTCTCCGGTCGGGCA
TGGGCTGGAAGCAGCAGGTGCACAGGGCGTGGCTTCCTTGCAGAGGGCACACGTAATCCTGGACTGCTGT
CGTCAGGCTGACGGACGTGGAGGGTGCATCCCCCAGGGCCTGTGGGGCTCCTGGCTCGCCCTCGGGTGCT
GGGCAGTGGGGAGGCTGCGCCGCCTGCCTTCTGTACTCAGGACACTGCCGGCACACGACGTATGGCTGGC
TAATGTCTGAGGACTCACTGTCAACGTCTGACAGCTCCAGCAGGTCCTCTGAACTCCCTTCTTCATCAGA
AAAAGACCGCCTGACTTTGGGCTGCAGCATGTCTTGAGTGATTTTATTCCTGGCATCCATACTTTGCACA
TCTTCTTCACTGCGACTCTTGTCTGGATGCTGGATGAGGTATGCTTC
